Addgene plasmid #187328: pJT252 Lenti pEF-dCas9-3XFLAG-ZN473_TAD-T2A-tagBFP-P2A-Blast
Purpose: dCas9 effector fusion for manipulating transcription
Depositing lab: Michael Bassik & Lacra Bintu. Depositing organization: Stanford University. Publication: Development of compact transcriptional effectors using high-throughput measurements in diverse contexts. Tycko J, Van MV, Aradhana, DelRosso N, Ye H, Yao D, Valbuena R, Vaughan-Jackson A, Xu X, Ludwig C, Spees K, Liu K, Gu M, Khare V, Mukund AX, Suzuki PH, Arana S, Zhang C, Du PP, Ornstein TS, Hess GT, Kamber RA, Qi LS, Khalil AS, Bintu L, Bassik MC. Nat Biotechnol. 2024 Nov 1. doi: 10.1038/s41587-024-02442-6. PubMed 39487265.
Backbone
  Vector backbone: pJT216
  Vector type: Mammalian Expression, Lentiviral, CRISPR
  Selectable markers: Blasticidin ; BFP
Growth in bacteria
  Bacterial resistance: Ampicillin, 100 μg/mL
  Growth temperature: 37°C
  Growth strain: NEB Stable
  Copy number: High Copy
Gene/Insert
  Gene/Insert name: dCas9-3XFLAG-ZN473_TAD-T2A-tagBFP-P2A-Blast
  Species: H. sapiens (human)
  Promoter: pEF1a
  Tag / fusion protein: 3XFLAG (C terminal on insert)
  Cloning method: Restriction Enzyme; 5′ cloning site unknown (unknown if destroyed)
Terms and licenses: Academic/Nonprofit Terms; Industry Terms: Not Available to Industry
Depositor comments: Please visit https://www.biorxiv.org/content/10.1101/2023.05.12.540558v1 for bioRxiv preprint.
How to cite: pJT252 Lenti pEF-dCas9-3XFLAG-ZN473_TAD-T2A-tagBFP-P2A-Blast was a gift from Michael Bassik & Lacra Bintu (Addgene plasmid # 187328 ; http://n2t.net/addgene:187328 ; RRID:Addgene_187328)
