[The description below was written by a language model from this plasmid's Addgene catalogue record and pLannotate feature annotations shown in this document.]
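Description:
pJT252 is a lentiviral transfer plasmid of about 14.9 kb, built on the pJT216 backbone, that delivers a dCas9–effector fusion into mammalian cells for CRISPR-based manipulation of transcription. It is propagated in E. coli through a high-copy ColE1/pUC-type origin with ampicillin selection (AmpR under its own promoter). The backbone also carries an f1 origin and an SV40/EM7-driven bleomycin/Zeocin resistance cassette that lies outside the viral genome. The lentiviral portion has a CMV enhancer/promoter fused to a truncated HIV-1 5' LTR, which drives genomic RNA synthesis in packaging cells. This is followed by the Ψ packaging signal with a partial gag sequence, the RRE for Rev-dependent nuclear export, and the cPPT/CTS. Downstream of the payload sit a WPRE to boost transcript expression, a second truncated LTR and a bGH polyadenylation signal.

The payload is a single open reading frame driven by the constitutive human EF-1α promoter. It begins with a nucleoplasmin bipartite NLS fused to catalytically dead S. pyogenes Cas9, annotated as carrying the D10A and N863A mutations, which binds guide-specified DNA without cutting. A 3xFLAG epitope follows for detection, then a short fragment of human ZNF473, named in the construct as its transactivation domain (TAD). According to the construct name, T2A and P2A self-cleaving peptides then separate mTagBFP2 and blasticidin S deaminase, although the feature table does not annotate these peptides. Transduced cells can therefore be tracked or sorted by blue fluorescence and selected with blasticidin. When a guide RNA is supplied separately, the fusion recruits the ZNF473 domain to a chosen locus. The construct comes from work developing compact transcriptional effectors.
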