Features (pLannotate 1.2.2; 36 found; start..end, strand, type, name):
     15..67      -  misc_feature   bom (fragment): basis of mobility region from pBR322
    222..601     +  enhancer       CMV enhancer: human cytomegalovirus immediate early enhancer
    602..801     +  promoter       CMV promoter: human cytomegalovirus (CMV) immediate early promoter
    819..999     +  LTR            5' LTR (truncated): truncated 5' long terminal repeat (LTR) from HIV-1
   1046..1171    +  misc_feature   HIV-1 Ψ: packaging signal of human immunodeficiency virus type 1
   1155..1518    +  CDS            HIV-1 gag (fragment): gag protein from human immunodeficiency virus 1; gag
   1664..1897    +  misc_feature   RRE: The Rev response element (RRE) of HIV-1 allows for Rev-dependent mRNA export from the nucleus to the cytoplasm.
   2274..2374    +  CDS            Rev (fragment): human immunodeficiency virus 1 (HIV-1) Rev protein; rev; enhances nuclear export of unspliced and incompletely spliced viral mRNAs
   2424..2541    +  misc_feature   cPPT/CTS: central polypurine tract and central termination sequence of HIV-1
   2598..2664    +  CDS            small t antigen (fragment): SV40 (simian virus 40) small t antigen
   2671..3849    +  promoter       EF-1α promoter: strong constitutive promoter for human elongation factor EF-1α
   3865..3912    +  CDS            nucleoplasmin NLS: bipartite nuclear localization signal from nucleoplasmin
   3912..8013    +  CDS            dCas9 (fragment): catalytically dead mutant of the Cas9 endonuclease from the Streptococcus pyogenes Type II CRISPR/Cas system RNA-guided DNA-binding protein that lacks endonuclease activity due to the D10A mutation in the RuvC catalytic domain and the N863A mutation in the HNH catalytic domain
   8104..8169    +  CDS            3xFLAG: three tandem FLAG® epitope tags, followed by an enterokinase cleavage site
   8191..8322    +  CDS            ZNF473 (fragment): ZN473_HUMAN - Also known as KIAA1141, ZFP100. Experimental evidence at protein level: Swiss-Prot protein existence level 1. Involved in histone 3'-end pre-mRNA processing by associating with U7 snRNP and interacting with SLBP/pre-mRNA complex. Increases histone 3'-end pre-mRNA processing but has no effect on U7 snRNP levels, when overexpressed. Required for cell cycle progression from G1 to S phases. From Homo sapiens (Human).
   8386..9096    +  CDS            mTagBFP2: mTagBFP2 is a basic (constitutively fluorescent) blue fluorescent protein published in 2011, derived from Entacmaea quadricolor. It is reported to be a very rapidly-maturing monomer with very low acid sensitivity.
   9169..9567    +  CDS            BSD: blasticidin S deaminase; Aspergillus terreus BSD; confers resistance to blasticidin
   9568..9589    +  misc_feature   MCS (fragment): pBluescript multiple cloning site
   9592..10180   +  misc_feature   WPRE: woodchuck hepatitis virus posttranscriptional regulatory element
  10117..10698   +  CDS            nef (fragment): NEF_HV1H2 - Experimental evidence at protein level: Swiss-Prot protein existence level 1. Extracellular Nef protein targets CD4(+) T-lymphocytes for apoptosis by interacting with CXCR4 surface receptors. From Human immunodeficiency virus type 1 group M subtype B (isolate HXB2) (HIV-1).
  10705..10885   +  LTR            5' LTR (truncated): truncated 5' long terminal repeat (LTR) from HIV-1
  10917..11141   +  polyA_signal   bGH poly(A) signal: bovine growth hormone polyadenylation signal
  11145..11166   +  promoter       SV40 promoter (fragment): SV40 enhancer and early promoter
  11187..11615   +  rep_origin     f1 ori (sequence partly withheld): f1 bacteriophage origin of replication; arrow indicates direction of (+) strand synthesis
  11629..11958   +  promoter       SV40 promoter: SV40 enhancer and early promoter
  12006..12053   +  promoter       EM7 promoter: synthetic bacterial promoter&nbsp
  12072..12446   +  CDS            BleoR: antibiotic-binding protein; Sh ble from Streptoalloteichus hindustanus; confers resistance to bleomycin, phleomycin, and Zeocin™
  12456..12581   +  CDS            ble (fragment): BLE_KLEPN - Experimental evidence at protein level: Swiss-Prot protein existence level 1. Binding protein with a strong affinity to the bleomycin family of antibiotics. Binds to CL990; an antimitotic-antibiotic compound. From Klebsiella pneumoniae.
  12576..12697   +  polyA_signal   SV40 poly(A) signal: SV40 polyadenylation signal
  12768..12790   -  protein_bind   lac operator (fragment): The lac repressor binds to the lac operator to inhibit transcription in E. coli. This inhibition can be relieved by adding lactose or isopropyl-β-D-thiogalactopyranoside (IPTG). lac repressor encoded by lacI
  12794..12824   -  promoter       lac promoter: promoter for the E. coli lac operon
  12839..12860   -  protein_bind   CAP binding site: CAP binding activates transcription in the presence of cAMP. E. coli catabolite activator protein
  12873..12965   -  CDS            lacI (fragment): lac repressor; lacI; The lac repressor binds to the lac operator to inhibit transcription in E. coli. This inhibition can be relieved by adding lactose or isopropyl-β-D-thiogalactopyranoside (IPTG).
  13148..13736   -  rep_origin     ori: high-copy-number ColE1/pMB1/pBR322/pUC origin of replication
  13907..14767   -  CDS            AmpR: β-lactamase; bla; confers resistance to ampicillin, carbenicillin, and related antibiotics
  14768..14872   -  promoter       AmpR promoter: bla
>Addgene plasmid #187328 | pJT252 Lenti pEF-dCas9-3XFLAG-ZN473_TAD-T2A-tagBFP-P2A-Blast | addgene full sequence | sequence record 369787 | Addgene NGS Result
ATCTCCCGATCCCCTATGGTGCACTCTCAGTACAATCTGCTCTGATGCCGCATAGTTAAGCCAGTATCTG
CTCCCTGCTTGTGTGTTGGAGGTCGCTGAGTAGTGCGCGAGCAAAATTTAAGCTACAACAAGGCAAGGCT
TGACCGACAATTGCATGAAGAATCTGCTTAGGGTTAGGCGTTTTGCGCTGCTTCGCGATGTACGGGCCAG
ATATACGCGTTGACATTGATTATTGACTAGTTATTAATAGTAATCAATTACGGGGTCATTAGTTCATAGC
CCATATATGGAGTTCCGCGTTACATAACTTACGGTAAATGGCCCGCCTGGCTGACCGCCCAACGACCCCC
GCCCATTGACGTCAATAATGACGTATGTTCCCATAGTAACGCCAATAGGGACTTTCCATTGACGTCAATG
GGTGGAGTATTTACGGTAAACTGCCCACTTGGCAGTACATCAAGTGTATCATATGCCAAGTACGCCCCCT
ATTGACGTCAATGACGGTAAATGGCCCGCCTGGCATTATGCCCAGTACATGACCTTATGGGACTTTCCTA
CTTGGCAGTACATCTACGTATTAGTCATCGCTATTACCATGGTGATGCGGTTTTGGCAGTACATCAATGG
GCGTGGATAGCGGTTTGACTCACGGGGATTTCCAAGTCTCCACCCCATTGACGTCAATGGGAGTTTGTTT
TGGCACCAAAATCAACGGGACTTTCCAAAATGTCGTAACAACTCCGCCCCATTGACGCAAATGGGCGGTA
GGCGTGTACGGTGGGAGGTCTATATAAGCAGCGCGTTTTGCCTGTACTGGGTCTCTCTGGTTAGACCAGA
TCTGAGCCTGGGAGCTCTCTGGCTAACTAGGGAACCCACTGCTTAAGCCTCAATAAAGCTTGCCTTGAGT
GCTTCAAGTAGTGTGTGCCCGTCTGTTGTGTGACTCTGGTAACTAGAGATCCCTCAGACCCTTTTAGTCA
GTGTGGAAAATCTCTAGCAGTGGCGCCCGAACAGGGACTTGAAAGCGAAAGGGAAACCAGAGGAGCTCTC
TCGACGCAGGACTCGGCTTGCTGAAGCGCGCACGGCAAGAGGCGAGGGGCGGCGACTGGTGAGTACGCCA
AAAATTTTGACTAGCGGAGGCTAGAAGGAGAGAGATGGGTGCGAGAGCGTCAGTATTAAGCGGGGGAGAA
TTAGATCGCGATGGGAAAAAATTCGGTTAAGGCCAGGGGGAAAGAAAAAATATAAATTAAAACATATAGT
ATGGGCAAGCAGGGAGCTAGAACGATTCGCAGTTAATCCTGGCCTGTTAGAAACATCAGAAGGCTGTAGA
CAAATACTGGGACAGCTACAACCATCCCTTCAGACAGGATCAGAAGAACTTAGATCATTATATAATACAG
TAGCAACCCTCTATTGTGTGCATCAAAGGATAGAGATAAAAGACACCAAGGAAGCTTTAGACAAGATAGA
GGAAGAGCAAAACAAAAGTAAGACCACCGCACAGCAAGCGGCCGCTGATCTTCAGACCTGGAGGAGGAGA
TATGAGGGACAATTGGAGAAGTGAATTATATAAATATAAAGTAGTAAAAATTGAACCATTAGGAGTAGCA
CCCACCAAGGCAAAGAGAAGAGTGGTGCAGAGAGAAAAAAGAGCAGTGGGAATAGGAGCTTTGTTCCTTG
GGTTCTTGGGAGCAGCAGGAAGCACTATGGGCGCAGCGTCAATGACGCTGACGGTACAGGCCAGACAATT
ATTGTCTGGTATAGTGCAGCAGCAGAACAATTTGCTGAGGGCTATTGAGGCGCAACAGCATCTGTTGCAA
CTCACAGTCTGGGGCATCAAGCAGCTCCAGGCAAGAATCCTGGCTGTGGAAAGATACCTAAAGGATCAAC
AGCTCCTGGGGATTTGGGGTTGCTCTGGAAAACTCATTTGCACCACTGCTGTGCCTTGGAATGCTAGTTG
GAGTAATAAATCTCTGGAACAGATTTGGAATCACACGACCTGGATGGAGTGGGACAGAGAAATTAACAAT
TACACAAGCTTAATACACTCCTTAATTGAAGAATCGCAAAACCAGCAAGAAAAGAATGAACAAGAATTAT
TGGAATTAGATAAATGGGCAAGTTTGTGGAATTGGTTTAACATAACAAATTGGCTGTGGTATATAAAATT
ATTCATAATGATAGTAGGAGGCTTGGTAGGTTTAAGAATAGTTTTTGCTGTACTTTCTATAGTGAATAGA
GTTAGGCAGGGATATTCACCATTATCGTTTCAGACCCACCTCCCAACCCCGAGGGGACCCGACAGGCCCG
AAGGAATAGAAGAAGAAGGTGGAGAGAGAGACAGAGACAGATCCATTCGATTAGTGAACGGATCGGCACT
GCGTGCGCCAATTCTGCAGACAAATGGCAGTATTCATCCACAATTTTAAAAGAAAAGGGGGGATTGGGGG
GTACAGTGCAGGGGAAAGAATAGTAGACATAATAGCAACAGACATACAAACTAAAGAATTACAAAAACAA
ATTACAAAAATTCAAAATTTTCGGGTTTATTACAGGGACAGCAGAGATCCAGTTTGGTTAATTAGCTAGC
TGCAAAGATGGATAAAGTTTTAAACAGAGAGGAATCTTTGCAGCTAATGGACCTTCTAGGTCTTGAAAGG
AGTGGGAATTGGCTCCGGTGCCCGTCAGTGGGCAGAGCGCACATCGCCCACAGTCCCCGAGAAGTTGGGG
GGAGGGGTCGGCAATTGAACCGGTGCCTAGAGAAGGTGGCGCGGGGTAAACTGGGAAAGTGATGTCGTGT
ACTGGCTCCGCCTTTTTCCCGAGGGTGGGGGAGAACCGTATATAAGTGCAGTAGTCGCCGTGAACGTTCT
TTTTCGCAACGGGTTTGCCGCCAGAACACAGGTAAGTGCCGTGTGTGGTTCCCGCGGGCCTGGCCTCTTT
ACGGGTTATGGCCCTTGCGTGCCTTGAATTACTTCCACCTGGCTGCAGTACGTGATTCTTGATCCCGAGC
TTCGGGTTGGAAGTGGGTGGGAGAGTTCGAGGCCTTGCGCTTAAGGAGCCCCTTCGCCTCGTGCTTGAGT
TGAGGCCTGGCCTGGGCGCTGGGGCCGCCGCGTGCGAATCTGGTGGCACCTTCGCGCCTGTCTCGCTGCT
TTCGATAAGTCTCTAGCCATTTAAAATTTTTGATGACCTGCTGCGACGCTTTTTTTCTGGCAAGATAGTC
TTGTAAATGCGGGCCAAGATCTGCACACTGGTATTTCGGTTTTTGGGGCCGCGGGCGGCGACGGGGCCCG
TGCGTCCCAGCGCACATGTTCGGCGAGGCGGGGCCTGCGAGCGCGGCCACCGAGAATCGGACGGGGGTAG
TCTCAAGCTGGCCGGCCTGCTCTGGTGCCTGGCCTCGCGCCGCCGTGTATCGCCCCGCCCTGGGCGGCAA
GGCTGGCCCGGTCGGCACCAGTTGCGTGAGCGGAAAGATGGCCGCTTCCCGGCCCTGCTGCAGGGAGCTC
AAAATGGAGGACGCGGCGCTCGGGAGAGCGGGCGGGTGAGTCACCCACACAAAGGAAAAGGGCCTTTCCG
TCCTCAGCCGTCGCTTCATGTGACTCCACGGAGTACCGGGCGCCGTCCAGGCACCTCGATTAGTTCTCGA
GCTTTTGGAGTACGTCGTCTTTAGGTTGGGGGGAGGGGTTTTATGCGATGGAGTTTCCCCACACTGAGTG
GGTGGAGACTGAAGTTAGGCCAGCTTGGCACTTGATGTAATTCTCCTTGGAATTTGCCCTTTTTGAGTTT
GGATCTTGGTTCATTCTCAAGCCTCAGACAGTGGTTCAAAGTTTTTTTCTTCCATTTCAGGTGTCGTGAC
GTACGGCCACCATGAAAAGGCCGGCGGCCACGAAAAAGGCCGGCCAGGCAAAAAAGAAAAAGGACAAGAA
GTACAGCATCGGCCTGGCCATCGGCACCAACTCTGTGGGCTGGGCCGTGATCACCGACGAGTACAAGGTG
CCCAGCAAGAAATTCAAGGTGCTGGGCAACACCGACCGGCACAGCATCAAGAAGAACCTGATCGGAGCCC
TGCTGTTCGACAGCGGCGAAACAGCCGAGGCCACCCGGCTGAAGAGAACCGCCAGAAGAAGATACACCAG
ACGGAAGAACCGGATCTGCTATCTGCAAGAGATCTTCAGCAACGAGATGGCCAAGGTGGACGACAGCTTC
TTCCACAGACTGGAAGAGTCCTTCCTGGTGGAAGAGGATAAGAAGCACGAGCGGCACCCCATCTTCGGCA
ACATCGTGGACGAGGTGGCCTACCACGAGAAGTACCCCACCATCTACCACCTGAGAAAGAAACTGGTGGA
CAGCACCGACAAGGCCGACCTGCGGCTGATCTATCTGGCCCTGGCCCACATGATCAAGTTCCGGGGCCAC
TTCCTGATCGAGGGCGACCTGAACCCCGACAACAGCGACGTGGACAAGCTGTTCATCCAGCTGGTGCAGA
CCTACAACCAGCTGTTCGAGGAAAACCCCATCAACGCCAGCGGCGTGGACGCCAAGGCCATCCTGTCTGC
CAGACTGAGCAAGAGCAGACGGCTGGAAAATCTGATCGCCCAGCTGCCCGGCGAGAAGAAGAATGGCCTG
TTCGGCAACCTGATTGCCCTGAGCCTGGGCCTGACCCCCAACTTCAAGAGCAACTTCGACCTGGCCGAGG
ATGCCAAACTGCAGCTGAGCAAGGACACCTACGACGACGACCTGGACAACCTGCTGGCCCAGATCGGCGA
CCAGTACGCCGACCTGTTTCTGGCCGCCAAGAACCTGTCCGACGCCATCCTGCTGAGCGACATCCTGAGA
GTGAACACCGAGATCACCAAGGCCCCCCTGAGCGCCTCTATGATCAAGAGATACGACGAGCACCACCAGG
ACCTGACCCTGCTGAAAGCTCTCGTGCGGCAGCAGCTGCCTGAGAAGTACAAAGAGATTTTCTTCGACCA
GAGCAAGAACGGCTACGCCGGCTACATTGACGGCGGAGCCAGCCAGGAAGAGTTCTACAAGTTCATCAAG
CCCATCCTGGAAAAGATGGACGGCACCGAGGAACTGCTCGTGAAGCTGAACAGAGAGGACCTGCTGCGGA
AGCAGCGGACCTTCGACAACGGCAGCATCCCCCACCAGATCCACCTGGGAGAGCTGCACGCCATTCTGCG
GCGGCAGGAAGATTTTTACCCATTCCTGAAGGACAACCGGGAAAAGATCGAGAAGATCCTGACCTTCCGC
ATCCCCTACTACGTGGGCCCTCTGGCCAGGGGAAACAGCAGATTCGCCTGGATGACCAGAAAGAGCGAGG
AAACCATCACCCCCTGGAACTTCGAGGAAGTGGTGGACAAGGGCGCTTCCGCCCAGAGCTTCATCGAGCG
GATGACCAACTTCGATAAGAACCTGCCCAACGAGAAGGTGCTGCCCAAGCACAGCCTGCTGTACGAGTAC
TTCACCGTGTATAACGAGCTGACCAAAGTGAAATACGTGACCGAGGGAATGAGAAAGCCCGCCTTCCTGA
GCGGCGAGCAGAAAAAGGCCATCGTGGACCTGCTGTTCAAGACCAACCGGAAAGTGACCGTGAAGCAGCT
GAAAGAGGACTACTTCAAGAAAATCGAGTGCTTCGACTCCGTGGAAATCTCCGGCGTGGAAGATCGGTTC
AACGCCTCCCTGGGCACATACCACGATCTGCTGAAAATTATCAAGGACAAGGACTTCCTGGACAATGAGG
AAAACGAGGACATTCTGGAAGATATCGTGCTGACCCTGACACTGTTTGAGGACAGAGAGATGATCGAGGA
ACGGCTGAAAACCTATGCCCACCTGTTCGACGACAAAGTGATGAAGCAGCTGAAGCGGCGGAGATACACC
GGCTGGGGCAGGCTGAGCCGGAAGCTGATCAACGGCATCCGGGACAAGCAGTCCGGCAAGACAATCCTGG
ATTTCCTGAAGTCCGACGGCTTCGCCAACAGAAACTTCATGCAGCTGATCCACGACGACAGCCTGACCTT
TAAAGAGGACATCCAGAAAGCCCAGGTGTCCGGCCAGGGCGATAGCCTGCACGAGCACATTGCCAATCTG
GCCGGCAGCCCCGCCATTAAGAAGGGCATCCTGCAGACAGTGAAGGTGGTGGACGAGCTCGTGAAAGTGA
TGGGCCGGCACAAGCCCGAGAACATCGTGATCGAAATGGCCAGAGAGAACCAGACCACCCAGAAGGGACA
GAAGAACAGCCGCGAGAGAATGAAGCGGATCGAAGAGGGCATCAAAGAGCTGGGCAGCCAGATCCTGAAA
GAACACCCCGTGGAAAACACCCAGCTGCAGAACGAGAAGCTGTACCTGTACTACCTGCAGAATGGGCGGG
ATATGTACGTGGACCAGGAACTGGACATCAACCGGCTGTCCGACTACGATGTGGACCACATCGTGCCTCA
GAGCTTTCTGAAGGACGACTCCATCGACAACAAGGTGCTGACCAGAAGCGACAAGGCCCGGGGCAAGAGC
GACAACGTGCCCTCCGAAGAGGTCGTGAAGAAGATGAAGAACTACTGGCGGCAGCTGCTGAACGCCAAGC
TGATTACCCAGAGAAAGTTCGACAATCTGACCAAGGCCGAGAGAGGCGGCCTGAGCGAACTGGATAAGGC
CGGCTTCATCAAGAGACAGCTGGTGGAAACCCGGCAGATCACAAAGCACGTGGCACAGATCCTGGACTCC
CGGATGAACACTAAGTACGACGAGAATGACAAGCTGATCCGGGAAGTGAAAGTGATCACCCTGAAGTCCA
AGCTGGTGTCCGATTTCCGGAAGGATTTCCAGTTTTACAAAGTGCGCGAGATCAACAACTACCACCACGC
CCACGACGCCTACCTGAACGCCGTCGTGGGAACCGCCCTGATCAAAAAGTACCCTAAGCTGGAAAGCGAG
TTCGTGTACGGCGACTACAAGGTGTACGACGTGCGGAAGATGATCGCCAAGAGCGAGCAGGAAATCGGCA
AGGCTACCGCCAAGTACTTCTTCTACAGCAACATCATGAACTTTTTCAAGACCGAGATTACCCTGGCCAA
CGGCGAGATCCGGAAGCGGCCTCTGATCGAGACAAACGGCGAAACCGGGGAGATCGTGTGGGATAAGGGC
CGGGATTTTGCCACCGTGCGGAAAGTGCTGAGCATGCCCCAAGTGAATATCGTGAAAAAGACCGAGGTGC
AGACAGGCGGCTTCAGCAAAGAGTCTATCCTGCCCAAGAGGAACAGCGATAAGCTGATCGCCAGAAAGAA
GGACTGGGACCCTAAGAAGTACGGCGGCTTCGACAGCCCCACCGTGGCCTATTCTGTGCTGGTGGTGGCC
AAAGTGGAAAAGGGCAAGTCCAAGAAACTGAAGAGTGTGAAAGAGCTGCTGGGGATCACCATCATGGAAA
GAAGCAGCTTCGAGAAGAATCCCATCGACTTTCTGGAAGCCAAGGGCTACAAAGAAGTGAAAAAGGACCT
GATCATCAAGCTGCCTAAGTACTCCCTGTTCGAGCTGGAAAACGGCCGGAAGAGAATGCTGGCCTCTGCC
GGCGAACTGCAGAAGGGAAACGAACTGGCCCTGCCCTCCAAATATGTGAACTTCCTGTACCTGGCCAGCC
ACTATGAGAAGCTGAAGGGCTCCCCCGAGGATAATGAGCAGAAACAGCTGTTTGTGGAACAGCACAAGCA
CTACCTGGACGAGATCATCGAGCAGATCAGCGAGTTCTCCAAGAGAGTGATCCTGGCCGACGCTAATCTG
GACAAAGTGCTGTCCGCCTACAACAAGCACCGGGATAAGCCCATCAGAGAGCAGGCCGAGAATATCATCC
ACCTGTTTACCCTGACCAATCTGGGAGCCCCTGCCGCCTTCAAGTACTTTGACACCACCATCGACCGGAA
GAGGTACACCAGCACCAAAGAGGTGCTGGACGCCACCCTGATCCACCAGAGCATCACCGGCCTGTACGAG
ACACGGATCGACCTGTCTCAGCTGGGAGGCGACAGCGCTGGAGGAGGTGGAAGCGGAGGAGGAGGAAGCG
GAGGAGGAGGTAGCGGACCTAAGAAAAAGAGGAAGGTGGCGGCCGCTGGATCCGACTACAAAGACCATGA
CGGTGATTATAAAGATCATGACATCGACTACAAGGATGACGATGACAAGGGTGGATCCGGATCAGGCTCC
TTCGTGACCCTGAAGGACGTGGGCATGGACTTCACCCTGGGCGACTGGGAGCAGCTGGGCCTGGAGCAGG
GCGACACCTTCTGGGACACCGCCCTGGACAACTGCCAGGACCTGTTCCTGCTGGACCCCCCCGGATCTGG
AGAGGGAAGGGGAAGCCTCCTAACTTGCGGAGATGTCGAGGAGAATCCTGGCCCAATGGTTAGTAAGGGA
GAGGAGTTGATAAAAGAGAATATGCACATGAAACTGTATATGGAAGGGACAGTGGACAACCATCACTTCA
AGTGCACCTCTGAGGGAGAAGGAAAGCCATACGAAGGCACCCAGACTATGCGAATTAAGGTCGTGGAGGG
AGGGCCTCTCCCCTTCGCCTTCGATATTCTTGCAACATCTTTCCTCTACGGGAGCAAAACCTTCATCAAT
CACACACAAGGCATACCTGACTTTTTTAAGCAGAGTTTTCCAGAGGGCTTTACCTGGGAGCGTGTGACTA
CATACGAAGATGGGGGTGTGCTGACGGCTACACAGGATACTTCACTTCAGGACGGTTGTCTGATCTACAA
CGTCAAGATCAGGGGGGTCAATTTCACCTCGAATGGACCAGTAATGCAAAAAAAGACCCTGGGATGGGAA
GCTTTTACTGAAACTCTCTATCCCGCCGACGGCGGCCTCGAAGGCAGAAACGATATGGCTTTGAAGCTGG
TTGGCGGGTCCCATCTAATTGCCAATGCCAAAACCACATATAGGAGCAAAAAGCCTGCAAAGAACCTGAA
GATGCCGGGTGTGTACTATGTTGACTATAGATTAGAGCGGATCAAAGAGGCAAATAACGAAACGTACGTG
GAGCAGCACGAGGTAGCCGTGGCGCGCTACTGCGATTTACCCTCCAAACTGGGCCATAAACTGAACTGTA
CAGGAAGCGGAGCTACTAACTTCAGCCTGCTGAAGCAGGCTGGCGACGTGGAAGAAAACCCAGGACCTAT
GGCCAAGCCTTTGTCTCAAGAAGAATCCACCCTCATTGAAAGAGCAACGGCTACAATCAACAGCATCCCC
ATCTCTGAAGACTACAGCGTCGCCAGCGCAGCTCTCTCTAGCGACGGCCGCATCTTCACTGGTGTCAATG
TATATCATTTTACTGGGGGACCTTGTGCAGAACTCGTGGTGCTGGGCACTGCTGCTGCTGCGGCAGCTGG
CAACCTGACTTGTATCGTCGCGATCGGAAATGAGAACAGGGGCATCTTGAGCCCCTGCGGACGGTGCCGA
CAGGTGCTTCTCGATCTGCATCCTGGGATCAAAGCCATAGTGAAGGACAGTGATGGACAGCCGACGGCAG
TTGGGATTCGTGAATTGCTGCCCTCTGGTTATGTGTGGGAGGGCTAAGAATTCGATATCAAGCTTATCGG
TAATCAACCTCTGGATTACAAAATTTGTGAAAGATTGACTGGTATTCTTAACTATGTTGCTCCTTTTACG
CTATGTGGATACGCTGCTTTAATGCCTTTGTATCATGCTATTGCTTCCCGTATGGCTTTCATTTTCTCCT
CCTTGTATAAATCCTGGTTGCTGTCTCTTTATGAGGAGTTGTGGCCCGTTGTCAGGCAACGTGGCGTGGT
GTGCACTGTGTTTGCTGACGCAACCCCCACTGGTTGGGGCATTGCCACCACCTGTCAGCTCCTTTCCGGG
ACTTTCGCTTTCCCCCTCCCTATTGCCACGGCGGAACTCATCGCCGCCTGCCTTGCCCGCTGCTGGACAG
GGGCTCGGCTGTTGGGCACTGACAATTCCGTGGTGTTGTCGGGGAAATCATCGTCCTTTCCTTGGCTGCT
CGCCTGTGTTGCCACCTGGATTCTGCGCGGGACGTCCTTCTGCTACGTCCCTTCGGCCCTCAATCCAGCG
GACCTTCCTTCCCGCGGCCTGCTGCCGGCTCTGCGGCCTCTTCCGCGTCTTCGCCTTCGCCCTCAGACGA
GTCGGATCTCCCTTTGGGCCGCCTCCCCGCATCGATACCGTCGACCTCGAGACCTAGAAAAACATGGAGC
AATCACAAGTAGCAATACAGCAGCTACCAATGCTGATTGTGCCTGGCTAGAAGCACAAGAGGAGGAGGAG
GTGGGTTTTCCAGTCACACCTCAGGTACCTTTAAGACCAATGACTTACAAGGCAGCTGTAGATCTTAGCC
ACTTTTTAAAAGAAAAGGGGGGACTGGAAGGGCTAATTCACTCCCAACGAAGACAAGATATCCTTGATCT
GTGGATCTACCACACACAAGGCTACTTCCCTGATTGGCAGAACTACACACCAGGGCCAGGGATCAGATAT
CCACTGACCTTTGGATGGTGCTACAAGCTAGTACCAGTTGAGCAAGAGAAGGTAGAAGAAGCCAATGAAG
GAGAGAACACCCGCTTGTTACACCCTGTGAGCCTGCATGGGATGGATGACCCGGAGAGAGAAGTATTAGA
GTGGAGGTTTGACAGCCGCCTAGCATTTCATCACATGGCCCGAGAGCTGCATCCGGACTGTACTGGGTCT
CTCTGGTTAGACCAGATCTGAGCCTGGGAGCTCTCTGGCTAACTAGGGAACCCACTGCTTAAGCCTCAAT
AAAGCTTGCCTTGAGTGCTTCAAGTAGTGTGTGCCCGTCTGTTGTGTGACTCTGGTAACTAGAGATCCCT
CAGACCCTTTTAGTCAGTGTGGAAAATCTCTAGCAGGGCCCGTTTAAACCCGCTGATCAGCCTCGACTGT
GCCTTCTAGTTGCCAGCCATCTGTTGTTTGCCCCTCCCCCGTGCCTTCCTTGACCCTGGAAGGTGCCACT
CCCACTGTCCTTTCCTAATAAAATGAGGAAATTGCATCGCATTGTCTGAGTAGGTGTCATTCTATTCTGG
GGGGTGGGGTGGGGCAGGACAGCAAGGGGGAGGATTGGGAAGACAATAGCAGGCATGCTGGGGATGCGGT
GGGCTCTATGGCTTCTGAGGCGGAAAGAACCAGCTGGGGCTCTAGGGGGTATCCCC
[124 nt withheld, positions 11187-11310]
C
[91 nt withheld, positions 11312-11402]
A
[49 nt withheld, positions 11404-11452]
CCTTTGACGTTGGAGTCCACGTTCTTT
[37 nt withheld, positions 11480-11516]
ACCCTATCTCGGTCTATTCTTTTGATTTATAAGGGATTTTGCCGATTTCGGCCTATTGGTTAAAAAATGA
GCTGATTTAACAAAAATTTAACGCGAATTAATTCTGTGGAATGTGTGTCAGTTAGGGTGTGGAAAGTCCC
CAGGCTCCCCAGCAGGCAGAAGTATGCAAAGCATGCATCTCAATTAGTCAGCAACCAGGTGTGGAAAGTC
CCCAGGCTCCCCAGCAGGCAGAAGTATGCAAAGCATGCATCTCAATTAGTCAGCAACCATAGTCCCGCCC
CTAACTCCGCCCATCCCGCCCCTAACTCCGCCCAGTTCCGCCCATTCTCCGCCCCATGGCTGACTAATTT
TTTTTATTTATGCAGAGGCCGAGGCCGCCTCTGCCTCTGAGCTATTCCAGAAGTAGTGAGGAGGCTTTTT
TGGAGGCCTAGGCTTTTGCAAAAAGCTCCCGGGAGCTTGTATATCCATTTTCGGATCTGATCAGCACGTG
TTGACAATTAATCATCGGCATAGTATATCGGCATAGTATAATACGACAAGGTGAGGAACTAAACCATGGC
CAAGTTGACCAGTGCCGTTCCGGTGCTCACCGCGCGCGACGTCGCCGGAGCGGTCGAGTTCTGGACCGAC
CGGCTCGGGTTCTCCCGGGACTTCGTGGAGGACGACTTCGCCGGTGTGGTCCGGGACGACGTGACCCTGT
TCATCAGCGCGGTCCAGGACCAGGTGGTGCCGGACAACACCCTGGCCTGGGTGTGGGTGCGCGGCCTGGA
CGAGCTGTACGCCGAGTGGTCGGAGGTCGTGTCCACGAACTTCCGGGACGCCTCCGGGCCGGCCATGACC
GAGATCGGCGAGCAGCCGTGGGGGCGGGAGTTCGCCCTGCGCGACCCGGCCGGCAACTGCGTGCACTTCG
TGGCCGAGGAGCAGGACTGACACGTGCTACGAGATTTCGATTCCACCGCCGCCTTCTATGAAAGGTTGGG
CTTCGGAATCGTTTTCCGGGACGCCGGCTGGATGATCCTCCAGCGCGGGGATCTCATGCTGGAGTTCTTC
GCCCACCCCAACTTGTTTATTGCAGCTTATAATGGTTACAAATAAAGCAATAGCATCACAAATTTCACAA
ATAAAGCATTTTTTTCACTGCATTCTAGTTGTGGTTTGTCCAAACTCATCAATGTATCTTATCATGTCTG
TATACCGTCGACCTCTAGCTAGAGCTTGGCGTAATCATGGTCATAGCTGTTTCCTGTGTGAAATTGTTAT
CCGCTCACAATTCCACACAACATACGAGCCGGAAGCATAAAGTGTAAAGCCTGGGGTGCCTAATGAGTGA
GCTAACTCACATTAATTGCGTTGCGCTCACTGCCCGCTTTCCAGTCGGGAAACCTGTCGTGCCAGCTGCA
TTAATGAATCGGCCAACGCGCGGGGAGAGGCGGTTTGCGTATTGGGCGCTCTTCCGCTTCCTCGCTCACT
GACTCGCTGCGCTCGGTCGTTCGGCTGCGGCGAGCGGTATCAGCTCACTCAAAGGCGGTAATACGGTTAT
CCACAGAATCAGGGGATAACGCAGGAAAGAACATGTGAGCAAAAGGCCAGCAAAAGGCCAGGAACCGTAA
AAAGGCCGCGTTGCTGGCGTTTTTCCATAGGCTCCGCCCCCCTGACGAGCATCACAAAAATCGACGCTCA
AGTCAGAGGTGGCGAAACCCGACAGGACTATAAAGATACCAGGCGTTTCCCCCTGGAAGCTCCCTCGTGC
GCTCTCCTGTTCCGACCCTGCCGCTTACCGGATACCTGTCCGCCTTTCTCCCTTCGGGAAGCGTGGCGCT
TTCTCATAGCTCACGCTGTAGGTATCTCAGTTCGGTGTAGGTCGTTCGCTCCAAGCTGGGCTGTGTGCAC
GAACCCCCCGTTCAGCCCGACCGCTGCGCCTTATCCGGTAACTATCGTCTTGAGTCCAACCCGGTAAGAC
ACGACTTATCGCCACTGGCAGCAGCCACTGGTAACAGGATTAGCAGAGCGAGGTATGTAGGCGGTGCTAC
AGAGTTCTTGAAGTGGTGGCCTAACTACGGCTACACTAGAAGAACAGTATTTGGTATCTGCGCTCTGCTG
AAGCCAGTTACCTTCGGAAAAAGAGTTGGTAGCTCTTGATCCGGCAAACAAACCACCGCTGGTAGCGGTG
GTTTTTTTGTTTGCAAGCAGCAGATTACGCGCAGAAAAAAAGGATCTCAAGAAGATCCTTTGATCTTTTC
TACGGGGTCTGACGCTCAGTGGAACGAAAACTCACGTTAAGGGATTTTGGTCATGAGATTATCAAAAAGG
ATCTTCACCTAGATCCTTTTAAATTAAAAATGAAGTTTTAAATCAATCTAAAGTATATATGAGTAAACTT
GGTCTGACAGTTACCAATGCTTAATCAGTGAGGCACCTATCTCAGCGATCTGTCTATTTCGTTCATCCAT
AGTTGCCTGACTCCCCGTCGTGTAGATAACTACGATACGGGAGGGCTTACCATCTGGCCCCAGTGCTGCA
ATGATACCGCGAGACCCACGCTCACCGGCTCCAGATTTATCAGCAATAAACCAGCCAGCCGGAAGGGCCG
AGCGCAGAAGTGGTCCTGCAACTTTATCCGCCTCCATCCAGTCTATTAATTGTTGCCGGGAAGCTAGAGT
AAGTAGTTCGCCAGTTAATAGTTTGCGCAACGTTGTTGCCATTGCTACAGGCATCGTGGTGTCACGCTCG
TCGTTTGGTATGGCTTCATTCAGCTCCGGTTCCCAACGATCAAGGCGAGTTACATGATCCCCCATGTTGT
GCAAAAAAGCGGTTAGCTCCTTCGGTCCTCCGATCGTTGTCAGAAGTAAGTTGGCCGCAGTGTTATCACT
CATGGTTATGGCAGCACTGCATAATTCTCTTACTGTCATGCCATCCGTAAGATGCTTTTCTGTGACTGGT
GAGTACTCAACCAAGTCATTCTGAGAATAGTGTATGCGGCGACCGAGTTGCTCTTGCCCGGCGTCAATAC
GGGATAATACCGCGCCACATAGCAGAACTTTAAAAGTGCTCATCATTGGAAAACGTTCTTCGGGGCGAAA
ACTCTCAAGGATCTTACCGCTGTTGAGATCCAGTTCGATGTAACCCACTCGTGCACCCAACTGATCTTCA
GCATCTTTTACTTTCACCAGCGTTTCTGGGTGAGCAAAAACAGGAAGGCAAAATGCCGCAAAAAAGGGAA
TAAGGGCGACACGGAAATGTTGAATACTCATACTCTTCCTTTTTCAATATTATTGAAGCATTTATCAGGG
TTATTGTCTCATGAGCGGATACATATTTGAATGTATTTAGAAAAATAAACAAATAGGGGTTCCGCGCACA
TTTCCCCGAAAAGTGCCACCTGACGTCGACGGATCGGGAG
